Addgene plasmid #156544: pD649-HAsp-CD8B2-Fc(DAPA)-AviTag-6xHis
Purpose: Mammalian expression of cell-surface protein extracellular domain fused to Fc(DAPA)-Avi-6xHis. Protein is secreted from cells.
Depositing lab: Chris Garcia. Depositing organization: Stanford University. Publication: A Human IgSF Cell-Surface Interactome Reveals a Complex Network of Protein-Protein Interactions. Wojtowicz WM, Vielmetter J, Fernandes RA, Siepe DH, Eastman CL, Chisholm GB, Cox S, Klock H, Anderson PW, Rue SM, Miller JJ, Glaser SM, Bragstad ML, Vance J, Lam AW, Lesley SA, Zinn K, Garcia KC. Cell. 2020 Aug 20;182(4):1027-1043.e17. doi: 10.1016/j.cell.2020.07.025. PubMed 32822567.
Backbone
  Vector backbone: pD649
  Backbone size w/o insert (bp): 6106
  Vector type: Mammalian Expression
Growth in bacteria
  Bacterial resistance: Ampicillin, 100 μg/mL
  Growth temperature: 37°C
  Growth strain: DH5alpha
  Copy number: High Copy
Gene/Insert
  Gene/Insert name: CD8B2 (alt name: CD8BL)
  Species: H. sapiens (human)
  Insert size (bp): 459
  Mutation: Fc region of human IgG contains D265A and P329A mutations (DAPA)
  Entrez Gene: CD8B2 (a.k.a. CD8BP)
  Promoter: CMV/SP6
  Tag / fusion protein: Fc(DAPA)-AviTag-6xHis (C terminal on backbone)
  Cloning method: Restriction Enzyme; 5′ cloning site GCGGCCGC (not destroyed); 3′ cloning site GGCGCGCC (not destroyed)
  Sequencing primers: 5′ ATTTAGGTGACACTATAG; 3′ CACGTACCAGTTGAACTTCACC
Resource information
  A portion of this plasmid was derived from a plasmid made by: synthesis by ThermoFisher
Terms and licenses: Academic/Nonprofit Terms; Industry Terms: Not Available to Industry
Depositor comments: Some plasmids in this collection may have an IS4-like element ISVsa5 family transposase upstream of the CMV promoter.
How to cite: pD649-HAsp-CD8B2-Fc(DAPA)-AviTag-6xHis was a gift from Chris Garcia (Addgene plasmid # 156544 ; http://n2t.net/addgene:156544 ; RRID:Addgene_156544)
