[The description below was written by a language model from this plasmid's Addgene catalogue record and pLannotate feature annotations shown in this document.]
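Description:
pD649-HAsp-CD8B2-Fc(DAPA)-AviTag-6xHis is a mammalian expression plasmid built on the pD649 backbone for producing the extracellular domain of human CD8B2 (also called CD8BL) as a secreted Fc fusion protein. It is maintained in E. coli at high copy through a ColE1/pUC-type origin and selected with ampicillin via a complete β-lactamase gene. The sequenced record is 6,565 nt, consistent with the stated backbone plus a 459 bp insert.

Expression is driven by the human CMV immediate-early enhancer and promoter, followed by a fragment of CMV intron A and an SP6 promoter, which also serves as a sequencing primer site. The open reading frame begins with a signal peptide ("HAsp" in the name; the automated annotation matches part of it to a mouse immunoglobulin heavy-chain signal sequence) that directs the protein into the secretory pathway. The CD8B2 ectodomain sits between preserved NotI and AscI sites, so ectodomains can be exchanged within the same scaffold. It is fused at its C terminus to a human IgG Fc carrying the D265A and P329A (DAPA) substitutions, which are generally used to reduce Fc effector interactions. The Fc is followed by an AviTag for site-specific biotinylation by BirA and a 6xHis tag for metal-affinity purification, and the transcript ends at a bGH polyadenylation signal. The annotation tool labels the Fc as an IGHG4 fragment, whereas the catalogue entry says only human IgG.

A separate SV40/EM7 promoter cassette with an SV40 poly(A) signal contains sequences annotated as fragments of puromycin and bleomycin resistance genes; the record does not state whether a functional mammalian selection marker is present. The depositor notes that some plasmids in the collection may carry an IS4-like transposase upstream of the CMV promoter, though none is annotated here. The construct belongs to a collection made to map interactions among human immunoglobulin-superfamily cell-surface proteins.
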