Features (pLannotate 1.2.2; 20 found; start..end, strand, type, name):
    135..182     -  promoter       EM7 promoter: synthetic bacterial promoter&nbsp
    230..559     -  promoter       SV40 promoter: SV40 enhancer and early promoter
    573..681     -  rep_origin     f1 ori (fragment): f1 bacteriophage origin of replication; arrow indicates direction of (+) strand synthesis
    682..793     -  polyA_signal   bGH poly(A) signal: bovine growth hormone polyadenylation signal
   1008..1889    -  CDS            IGHG4 (fragment): IGHG4_HUMAN - Experimental evidence at protein level: Swiss-Prot protein existence level 1. Constant region of immunoglobulin heavy chains. Immunoglobulins, also known as antibodies, are membrane-bound or secreted glycoproteins produced by B lymphocytes. In the recognition phase of humoral immunity, the membrane-bound immunoglobulins serve as receptors which, upon binding of a specific antigen, trigger the clonal expansion and differentiation of B lymphocytes into immunoglobulins- secreting plasma cells. Secreted immunoglobulins mediate the effector phase of humoral immunity, which results in
   2268..2305    -  CDS            IgH signal sequence (fragment): signal sequence from the mouse immunoglobulin heavy chain variable region
   2309..2327    -  promoter       SP6 promoter: promoter for bacteriophage SP6 RNA polymerase
   2379..2422    -  intron         CMV intron (fragment): modified intron A from human cytomegalovirus
   2558..2761    -  promoter       CMV promoter: human cytomegalovirus (CMV) immediate early promoter
   2762..3065    -  enhancer       CMV enhancer: human cytomegalovirus immediate early enhancer
   3308..3324    -  protein_bind   lac operator: The lac repressor binds to the lac operator to inhibit transcription in E. coli. This inhibition can be relieved by adding lactose or isopropyl-β-D-thiogalactopyranoside (IPTG). lac repressor encoded by lacI
   3780..3799    +  CDS            lacZα (fragment): LacZα fragment of β-galactosidase; lacZ fragment
   3824..3841    -  terminator     rrnB T2 terminator (fragment): transcription terminator T2 from the E. coli rrnB gene
   4066..4654    -  rep_origin     ori: high-copy-number ColE1/pMB1/pBR322/pUC origin of replication
   4765..4789    +  CDS            KanR (fragment): aminoglycoside phosphotransferase; aph(3')-Ia; confers resistance to kanamycin
   4819..4915    +  promoter       AmpR promoter (fragment): bla
   4918..5778    +  CDS            AmpR: β-lactamase; bla; confers resistance to ampicillin, carbenicillin, and related antibiotics
   5831..5952    -  polyA_signal   SV40 poly(A) signal: SV40 polyadenylation signal
   5947..6072    -  CDS            ble (fragment): BLE_KLEPN - Experimental evidence at protein level: Swiss-Prot protein existence level 1. Binding protein with a strong affinity to the bleomycin family of antibiotics. Binds to CL990; an antimitotic-antibiotic compound. From Klebsiella pneumoniae.
   6082..116     -  CDS            PuroR (fragment) (across the origin): puromycin N-acetyltransferase; pac from Streptomyces; confers resistance to puromycin
>Addgene plasmid #156544 | pD649-HAsp-CD8B2-Fc(DAPA)-AviTag-6xHis | addgene full sequence | sequence record 368515 | Addgene NGS Result
GGATCGACGGTGTGGCGCGTGGCGGGGTAGTCGGCGAACGCGGCGGCGAGGGTGCGTACGGCCCTGGGGA
CGTCGTCGCGGGTGGCGAGGCGCACCGTGGGCTTGTACTCGGTCATGGTTTAGTTCCTCACCTTGTCGTA
TTATACTATGCCGATATACTATGCCGATGATTAATTGTCAACACGTGCTGATCAGATCCGAAAATGGATA
TACAAGCTCCCGGGAGCTTTTTGCAAAAGCCTAGGCCTCCAAAAAAGCCTCCTCACTACTTCTGGAATAG
CTCAGAGGCAGAGGCGGCCTCGGCCTCTGCATAAATAAAAAAAATTAGTCAGCCATGGGGCGGAGAATGG
GCGGAACTGGGCGGAGTTAGGGGCGGGATGGGCGGAGTTAGGGGCGGGACTATGGTTGCTGACTAATTGA
GATGCATGCTTTGCATACTTCTGCCTGCTGGGGAGCCTGGGGACTTTCCACACCTGGTTGCTGACTAATT
GAGATGCATGCTTTGCATACTTCTGCCTGCTGGGGAGCCTGGGGACTTTCCACACCCTAACTGACACACA
TTCCACAGAATTAATTCGCGTTAAATTTTTGTTAAATCAGCTCATTTTTTAACCAATAGGCCGAAATCGG
CAAAATCCCTTATAAATCAAAAGAATAGACCGAGATAGGGTTGAGTGTTGTGATGCAATTTCCTCATTTT
ATTAGGAAAGGACAGTGGGAGTGGCACCTTCCAGGGTCAAGGAAGGCACGGGGGAGGGGCAAACAACAGA
TGGCTGGCAACTAGAAGGCACAGTCGAGGCTGATTTTCTCTATCTATTTATTTTACTACTCAAGACTATC
TTGCAAAGTAGAAGAACCCTGTCTGCAGTATGACGACCGTGTATACCCGATTGGCTTACCGGGTAACGCG
TTGTGCCAGTGACTACAGGCCGGCCTTAGTGGTGATGGTGGTGGTGTTCATGCCACTCAATCTTCTGAGC
CTCGAAAATATCATTAAGACCGCTGCCGCCGGGGCTCAGGCTCAGGGACTTCTGGGTGTAGTGGTTGTGC
AGGGCCTCGTGCATCACGCTGCAGCTGAACACGTTGCCCTGCTGCCACCTGGACTTGTCCACGGTCAGCT
TGCTGTACAGGAAGAAGCTGCCGTCGCTGTCCAGCACTGGGGGGGTGGTCTTGTAGTTGTTCTCGGGCTG
GCCGTTGCTCTCCCACTCCACGGCGATATCGCTGGGGTAGAAGCCCTTCACCAGACAGGTCAGGGACACC
TGGTTCTTGGTCATCTCCTCCCGGCTGGGGGGCAGGGTGTACACCTGGGGCTCCCGTGGCTGGCCCTTGG
CCTTGCTGATTGTCTTTTCGATTGGGGCAGCCAGGGCCTTGTTGGAGACTTTGCACTTGTATTCTTTGCC
GTTCAGCCAGTCCTGGTGCAGCACGGTCAGCACGGACACCACCCTGTAGGTGCTGTTGTACTGCTCCTCT
CTGGGCTTGGTCTTGGCGTTGTGCACCTCCACGCCGTCCACGTACCAGTTGAACTTCACCTCTGGGTCCT
CGTGGGACACGGCCACCACCACGCAGGTCACCTCGGGGGTCCTGCTGATCATCAGGGTGTCCTTGGGCTT
GGGGGGGAACAGGAACACGGAAGGCCCTCCCAGCAGTTCTGGAGCTGGGCAGGGGGGGCAGGTGTGGGTC
TTGTCGCCGCCCGGCGCGCCAGGGCTACACAGAGGGCCTTTCTGAGTCTCAGGTCTGGGCAGTCTGCACA
CTCTTTTCTTCAGGGTAGACTTCTTGGTAGGCTGGGCTGTTGTAGGCAGAAAGTCCACCACCACGCTCAG
CTGTGTTCCCTTGCCAAAGGTCAGCTCAGGGCTGCCCACGATCATGCAGAAATAGATGCCGCTGTCCTCG
GGCTTCACGCTTGTCAGGTTCAGGATGAATCTGCTGGCGTCCCGGAACACGGCGATCTTCTCTTGTTCCA
CTTCCTCGCCGTGAATGGTGCCCTTGGCGCTATCCCACAGTGTCAGAAACTCGTGGTGGCTATCGCTGCT
AGGGGCCTGTCTCTGTCTCAGCCAGTAGATGCACATGTTGCTCAGGCTGATCTTGGCCTCGCAGCTCAGC
ATGACCATCTTGTTGGTCTGCACCTTGATGTAGGCAGGGGTCTGCTGCAGAACAGAATTGGCGGCCGCAG
CGAACACCAGGCAGAAGATGTAGCTCAGGGCAATGATGGTCTTCATGGTGGCGCTAGCAGGCGCGTTTTC
GATAGAACCGAGGTGCAGTTGGACCTGGGAGTGGACACCTGTGGAGAGAAAGGCAAAGTGGATGTTATTC
TATAGTGTCACCTAAATCGTATGTGTATGATACATAAGGTTATGTATTAATTGTAGCCGCGTTCTAACGA
AGCCAAGGGGGTGGGCCTATAGACTCTATAGGCGGTACTTACGTCACTCTTGGCACGGGGAATCCGCGTT
CCAATGCACCGTTCCCGGCCGCGGAGGCTGGATCGGTCCCGGTGTCTTCTATGGAGGTCAAAACAGCGTG
GATGGCGTCTCCAGGCGATCTGACGGTTCACTAAACGAGCTCTGCTTATATAGACCTCCCACCGTACACG
CCTACCGCCCATTTGCGTCAATGGGGCGGAGTTGTTACGACATTTTGGAAAGTCCCGTTGATTTTGGTGC
CAAAACAAACTCCCATTGACGTCAATGGGGTGGAGACTTGGAAATCCCCGTGAGTCAAACCGCTATCCAC
GCCCATTGATGTACTGCCAAAACCGCATCACCATGGTAATAGCGATGACTAATACGTAGATGTACTGCCA
AGTAGGAAAGTCCCATAAGGTCATGTACTGGGCATAATGCCAGGCGGGCCATTTACCGTCATTGACGTCA
ATAGGGGGCGTACTTGGCATATGATACACTTGATGTACTGCCAAGTGGGCAGTTTACCGTAAATACTCCA
CCCATTGACGTCAATGGAAAGTCCCTATTGGCGTTACTATGGGAACATACGTCATTATTGACGTCAATGG
GCGGGGGTCGTTGGGCGGTCAGCCAGGCGGGCCATTTACCGTAAGTTATGTAACGCGGAACTCCATATAT
GGGCTATGAACTAATGACCCCGTAATTGATTACTATTAATAACTAGTCAATAATCAATGCCAACATGGCG
GTCATATTGGACATGAGCCAATATAAATGTACATATTATGATATAGATACAACGTATGCAATGGCCAATA
GCCAATATTGATTTATGCTATATAACCAATGAATAATATGGCTAATGGCCAATATTGAGTCAACGCCACT
GTGCATGAAGCTCGTAATTGTTATCCGCTCACAATTAAGGGCGACACAAAATTTATTCTAAATGATAATA
AATACTGATAACATCTTATAGTTTGTATTATATTTTGTATTATCGTTGACATGTATAATTTTGATATCAA
AAACTGATTTTCCCTTTATTATTTTCGAGATTTATTTTCTTAATTCTCTTTAACAAACTAGAAATATTGT
ATATACAAAAAATCATAAATAATAGATGAATAGTTTAATTATAGGTGTTCATCAATCGAAAAAGCAACGT
ATCTTATTTAAAGTGCGTTGCTTTTTTCTCATTTATAAGGTTAAATAATTCTCATATATCAAGCAAAGTG
ACAGGCGCCCTTAAATATTCTGACAAATGCTCTTTCCCTAAACTCCCCCCATAAAAAAACCCGCCGAAGC
GGGTTTTTACGTTATTTGCGGATTAACGATTACTCGTTATCAGAACCGCCCAGGGGGCCCGAGCTTAAGA
CTGGCCGTCGTTTTACAACACAGAAAGAGTTTGTAGAAACGCAAAAAGGCCATCCGTCAGGGGCCTTCTG
CTTAGTTTGATGCCTGGCAGTTCCCTACTCTCGCCTTCCGCTTCCTCGCTCACTGACTCGCTGCGCTCGG
TCGTTCGGCTGCGGCGAGCGGTATCAGCTCACTCAAAGGCGGTAATACGGTTATCCACAGAATCAGGGGA
TAACGCAGGAAAGAACATGTGAGCAAAAGGCCAGCAAAAGGCCAGGAACCGTAAAAAGGCCGCGTTGCTG
GCGTTTTTCCATAGGCTCCGCCCCCCTGACGAGCATCACAAAAATCGACGCTCAAGTCAGAGGTGGCGAA
ACCCGACAGGACTATAAAGATACCAGGCGTTTCCCCCTGGAAGCTCCCTCGTGCGCTCTCCTGTTCCGAC
CCTGCCGCTTACCGGATACCTGTCCGCCTTTCTCCCTTCGGGAAGCGTGGCGCTTTCTCATAGCTCACGC
TGTAGGTATCTCAGTTCGGTGTAGGTCGTTCGCTCCAAGCTGGGCTGTGTGCACGAACCCCCCGTTCAGC
CCGACCGCTGCGCCTTATCCGGTAACTATCGTCTTGAGTCCAACCCGGTAAGACACGACTTATCGCCACT
GGCAGCAGCCACTGGTAACAGGATTAGCAGAGCGAGGTATGTAGGCGGTGCTACAGAGTTCTTGAAGTGG
TGGGCTAACTACGGCTACACTAGAAGAACAGTATTTGGTATCTGCGCTCTGCTGAAGCCAGTTACCTTCG
GAAAAAGAGTTGGTAGCTCTTGATCCGGCAAACAAACCACCGCTGGTAGCGGTGGTTTTTTTGTTTGCAA
GCAGCAGATTACGCGCAGAAAAAAAGGATCTCAAGAAGATCCTTTGATCTTTTCTACGGGGTCTGACGCT
CAGTGGAACGACGCGCGCGTAACTCACGTTAAGGGATTTTGGTCATGAGCAAGGGGTGTTATGAGCCATA
TTCAGGTATAAATGGGCTCGCGATAATGTTCAGAATTGGTTAATTGGTTGTAACACTGACCCCTATTTGT
TTATTTTTCTAAATACATTCAAATATGTATCCGCTCATGAGACAATAACCCTGATAAATGCTTCAATAAT
ATTGAAAAAGGAAGAATATGAGTATTCAACATTTCCGTGTCGCCCTTATTCCCTTTTTTGCGGCATTTTG
CCTTCCTGTTTTTGCTCACCCAGAAACGCTGGTGAAAGTAAAAGATGCTGAAGATCAGTTGGGTGCACGA
GTGGGTTACATCGAACTGGATCTCAACAGCGGTAAGATCCTTGAGAGTTTTCGCCCCGAAGAACGTTTTC
CAATGATGAGCACTTTTAAAGTTCTGCTATGTGGCGCGGTATTATCCCGTATTGACGCCGGGCAAGAGCA
ACTCGGTCGCCGCATACACTATTCTCAGAATGACTTGGTTGAGTACTCACCAGTCACAGAAAAGCATCTT
ACGGATGGCATGACAGTAAGAGAATTATGCAGTGCTGCCATAACCATGAGTGATAACACTGCGGCCAACT
TACTTCTGACAACGATCGGAGGACCGAAGGAGCTAACCGCTTTTTTGCACAACATGGGGGATCATGTAAC
TCGCCTTGATCGTTGGGAACCGGAGCTGAATGAAGCCATACCAAACGACGAGCGTGACACCACGATGCCT
GTAGCGATGGCAACAACGTTGCGCAAACTATTAACTGGCGAACTACTTACTCTAGCTTCCCGGCAACAAT
TAATAGACTGGATGGAGGCGGATAAAGTTGCAGGACCACTTCTGCGCTCGGCCCTTCCGGCTGGCTGGTT
TATTGCTGATAAATCCGGAGCCGGTGAGCGTGGTTCTCGCGGTATCATCGCAGCGCTGGGGCCAGATGGT
AAGCCCTCCCGTATCGTAGTTATCTACACGACGGGGAGTCAGGCAACTATGGATGAACGAAATAGACAGA
TCGCTGAGATAGGTGCCTCACTGATTAAGCATTGGTAATGACCATGATTACGCCAAGCTCTAGCTAGAGG
TCGACGGTATACAGACATGATAAGATACATTGATGAGTTTGGACAAACCACAACTAGAATGCAGTGAAAA
AAATGCTTTATTTGTGAAATTTGTGATGCTATTGCTTTATTTGTAACCATTATAAGCTGCAATAAACAAG
TTGGGGTGGGCGAAGAACTCCAGCATGAGATCCCCGCGCTGGAGGATCATCCAGCCGGCGTCCCGGAAAA
CGATTCCGAAGCCCAACCTTTCATAGAAGGCGGCGGTGGAATCGAAATCTCGTAGCACGTGTCAGGCACC
GGGCTTGCGGGTCATGCACCAGGTGCGCGGTCCTTCGGGCACCTCGACGTCGGCGGTGACGGTGAAGCCG
AGCCGCTCGTAGAAGGGGAGGTTGCGGGGCGCGGATGTCTCCAGGAAGGCGGGCACCCCGGCGCGCTCGG
CCGCCTCCACTCCGGGGAGCACGACGGCGCTGCCCAGACCCTTGCCCTGGTGGTCGGGCGAGACGCCGAC
GGTGGCCAGGAACCACGCGGGCTCCTTGGGCCGGTGCGGCGCCAGGAGGCCTTCCATCTGTTGCTGCGCG
GCCAGCCGGGAACCGCTCAACTCGGCCATGCGCGGGCCGATCTCGGCGAACACCGCCCCCGCTTCGACGC
TCTCCGGCGTGGTCCAGACCGCCACCGCGGCGCCGTCGTCCGCGACCCACACCTTGCCGATGTCGAGCCC
GACGCGCGTGAGGAAGAGTTCTTGCAGCTCGGTGACCCGCTCGATGTGGCGGTCC
